>Addgene plasmid #154961 | PB_SBE4:mScarlet-I-NLS | depositor full sequence | sequence record 299917 | PB_SBE4:mScarlet-I-NLS sequence 7001 bps
CAAGTCAGAGGTGGCGAAACCCGACAGGACTATAAAGATACCAGGCGTTTCCCCCTGGAAGCTCCCTCGT
GCGCTCTCCTGTTCCGACCCTGCCGCTTACCGGATACCTGTCCGCCTTTCTCCCTTCGGGAAGCGTGGCG
CTTTCTCATAGCTCACGCTGTAGGTATCTCAGTTCGGTGTAGGTCGTTCGCTCCAAGCTGGGCTGTGTGC
ACGAACCCCCCGTTCAGCCCGACCGCTGCGCCTTATCCGGTAACTATCGTCTTGAGTCCAACCCGGTAAG
ACACGACTTATCGCCACTGGCAGCAGCCACTGGTAACAGGATTAGCAGAGCGAGGTATGTAGGCGGTGCT
ACAGAGTTCTTGAAGTGGTGGCCTAACTACGGCTACACTAGAAGGACAGTATTTGGTATCTGCGCTCTGC
TGAAGCCAGTTACCTTCGGAAAAAGAGTTGGTAGCTCTTGATCCGGCAAACAAACCACCGCTGGTAGCGG
TGGTTTTTTTGTTTGCAAGCAGCAGATTACGCGCAGAAAAAAAGGATCTCAAGAAGATCCTTTGATCTTT
TCTACGGGGTCTGACGCTCAGTGGAACGAAAACTCACGTTAAGGGATTTTGGTCATGAGATTATCAAAAA
GGATCTTCACCTAGATCCTTTTAAATTAAAAATGAAGTTTTAAATCAATCTAAAGTATATATGAGTAAAC
TTGGTCTGACAGTTACCAATGCTTAATCAGTGAGGCACCTATCTCAGCGATCTGTCTATTTCGTTCATCC
ATAGTTGCCTGACTCCCCGTCGTGTAGATAACTACGATACGGGAGGGCTTACCATCTGGCCCCAGTGCTG
CAATGATACCGCGAGACCCACGCTCACCGGCTCCAGATTTATCAGCAATAAACCAGCCAGCCGGAAGGGC
CGAGCGCAGAAGTGGTCCTGCAACTTTATCCGCCTCCATCCAGTCTATTAATTGTTGCCGGGAAGCTAGA
GTAAGTAGTTCGCCAGTTAATAGTTTGCGCAACGTTGTTGCCATTGCTACAGGCATCGTGGTGTCACGCT
CGTCGTTTGGTATGGCTTCATTCAGCTCCGGTTCCCAACGATCAAGGCGAGTTACATGATCCCCCATGTT
GTGCAAAAAAGCGGTTAGCTCCTTCGGTCCTCCGATCGTTGTCAGAAGTAAGTTGGCCGCAGTGTTATCA
CTCATGGTTATGGCAGCACTGCATAATTCTCTTACTGTCATGCCATCCGTAAGATGCTTTTCTGTGACTG
GTGAGTACTCAACCAAGTCATTCTGAGAATAGTGTATGCGGCGACCGAGTTGCTCTTGCCCGGCGTCAAT
ACGGGATAATACCGCGCCACATAGCAGAACTTTAAAAGTGCTCATCATTGGAAAACGTTCTTCGGGGCGA
AAACTCTCAAGGATCTTACCGCTGTTGAGATCCAGTTCGATGTAACCCACTCGTGCACCCAACTGATCTT
CAGCATCTTTTACTTTCACCAGCGTTTCTGGGTGAGCAAAAACAGGAAGGCAAAATGCCGCAAAAAAGGG
AATAAGGGCGACACGGAAATGTTGAATACTCATACTCTTCCTTTTTCAATATTATTGAAGCATTTATCAG
GGTTATTGTCTCATGAGCGGATACATATTTGAATGTATTTAGAAAAATAAACAAATAGGGGTTCCGCGCA
CATTTCCCCGAAAAGTGCCACCTAAATTGTAAGCGTTAATATTTTGTTAAAATTCGCGTTAAATTTTTGT
TAAATCAGCTCATTTTTTAACCAATAGGCCGAAATCGGCAAAATCCCTTATAAATCAAAAGAATAGACCG
AGATAGGGT
[37 nt withheld, positions 1830-1866]
AAAGAACGTGGACTCCAACGTCAAAGG
[49 nt withheld, positions 1894-1942]
T
[91 nt withheld, positions 1944-2034]
G
[124 nt withheld, positions 2036-2159]
CCCATTCGCCATTCAGGCTGCGCAACTGTTGGGAAGGGCGATCGGTGCGGGCCTCTTCGCTATTACGCCA
GCTGGCGAAAGGGGGATGTGCTGCAAGGCGATTAAGTTGGGTAACGCCAGGGTTTTCCCAGTCACGACGT
TGTAAAACGACGGCCAGTGAGCGCGCCTCGTTCATTCACGTTTTTGAACCCGTGGAGGACGGGCAGACTC
GCGGTGCAAATGTGTTTTACAGCGTGATGGAGCAGATGAAGATGCTCGACACGCTGCAGAACACGCAGCT
AGATTAACCCTAGAAAGATAATCATATTGTGACGTACGTTAAAGATAATCATGCGTAAAATTGACGCATG
TGTTTTATCGGTCTGTATATCGAGGTTTATTTATTAATTTGAATAGATATTAAGTTTTATTATATTTACA
CTTACATACTAATAATAAATTCAACAAACAATTTATTTATGTTTATTTATTTATTAAAAAAAACAAAAAC
TCAAAATTTCTTCTATAAAGTAACAAAACTTTTATGAGGGACAGCCCCCCCCCAAAGCCCCCAGGGATGT
AATTACGTCCCTCCCCCGCTAGGGGGCAGCAGCGAGCCGCCCGGGGCTCCGCTCCGGTCCGGCGCTCCCC
CCGCATCCCCGAGCCGGCAGCGTGCGGGGACAGCCCGGGCACGGGGAAGGTGGCACGGGATCGCTTTCCT
CTGAACGCTTCTCGCTGCTCTTTGAGCCTGCAGACACCTGGGGGGATACGGGGAAAAGGCCTCCAAACAT
ACGCTCTCCATCAAAACAAAACGAAACAAAACAAACTAGCAAAATAGGCTGTCCCCAGTGCAAGTGCAGG
TGCCAGAACATTTCTCTATCGATAGGTACTAAGTCTAGACGGCAGTCTAGACGTACTAAGTCTAGACGGC
AGTCTAGACGTACCGAGCTCTTACGCGTGCTAGCCCGGGCTCGAGATCTGCGATCTGCATCTCAATTAGT
CAGCAACCATAGTCCCGCCCCTAACTCCGCCCATCCCGCCCCTAACTCCGCCCAGTTCCGCCCATTCTCC
GCCCCATCGCTGACTAATTTTTTTTATTTATGCAGAGGCCGAGGCCGCCTCGGCCTCTGAGCTATTCCAG
AAGTAGTGAGGAGGCTTTTTTGGAGGCCTAGGCTTTTGCAAAAAGCTTGGCATTCCGGTACTGTTGGTAA
AGCCACCATGGTGAGCAAGGGCGAGGCAGTGATCAAGGAGTTCATGCGGTTCAAGGTGCACATGGAGGGC
TCCATGAACGGCCACGAGTTCGAGATCGAGGGCGAGGGCGAGGGCCGCCCCTACGAGGGCACCCAGACCG
CCAAGCTGAAGGTGACCAAGGGTGGCCCCCTGCCCTTCTCCTGGGACATCCTGTCCCCTCAGTTCATGTA
CGGCTCCAGGGCCTTCATCAAGCACCCCGCCGACATCCCCGACTACTATAAGCAGTCCTTCCCCGAGGGC
TTCAAGTGGGAGCGCGTGATGAACTTCGAGGACGGCGGCGCCGTGACCGTGACCCAGGACACCTCCCTGG
AGGACGGCACCCTGATCTACAAGGTGAAGCTCCGCGGCACCAACTTCCCTCCTGACGGCCCCGTAATGCA
GAAGAAGACAATGGGCTGGGAAGCGTCCACCGAGCGGTTGTACCCCGAGGACGGCGTGCTGAAGGGCGAC
ATTAAGATGGCCCTGCGCCTGAAGGACGGCGGCCGCTACCTGGCGGACTTCAAGACCACCTACAAGGCCA
AGAAGCCCGTGCAGATGCCCGGCGCCTACAACGTCGACCGCAAGTTGGACATCACCTCCCACAACGAGGA
CTACACCGTGGTGGAACAGTACGAACGCTCCGAGGGCCGCCACTCCACCGGCGGCATGGACGAGCTGTAC
AAGCCTCCAAAAAAGAAGAGAAAGGTATAGAGAATTCTACCGGGTAGGGGAGGCGCTTTTCCCAAGGCAG
TCTGGAGCATGCGCTTTAGCAGCCCCGCTGGGCACTTGGCGCTACACAAGTGGCCTCTGGCCTCGCACAC
ATTCCACATCCACCGGTAGGCGCCAACCGGCTCCGTTCTTTGGTGGCCCCTTCGCGCCACCTTCTACTCC
TCCCCTAGTCAGGAAGTTCCCCCCCGCCCCGCAGCTCGCGTCGTGCAGGACGTGACAAATGGAAGTAGCA
CGTCTCACTAGTCTCGTGCAGATGGACAGCACCGCTGAGCAATGGAAGCGGGTAGGCCTTTGGGGCAGCG
GCCAATAGCAGCTTTGCTCCTTCGCTTTCTGGGCTCAGAGGCTGGGAAGGGGTGGGTCCGGGGGCGGGCT
CAGGGGCGGGCTCAGGGGCGGGGCGGGCGCCCGAAGGTCCTCCGGAGGCCCGGCATTCTGCACGCTTCAA
AAGCGCACGTCTGCCGCGCTGTTCTCCTCTTCCTCATCTCCGGGCCTTTCGACCTGCAGCCCAAGCTTCC
TAGGACCATGGCCAAGCCTTTGTCTCAAGAAGAATCCACCCTCATTGAAAGAGCAACGGCTACAATCAAC
AGCATCCCCATCTCTGAAGACTACAGCGTCGCCAGCGCAGCTCTCTCTAGCGACGGCCGCATCTTCACTG
GTGTCAATGTATATCATTTTACTGGGGGACCTTGTGCAGAACTCGTGGTGCTGGGCACTGCTGCTGCTGC
GGCAGCTGGCAACCTGACTTGTATCGTCGCGATCGGAAATGAGAACAGGGGCATCTTGAGCCCCTGCGGA
CGGTGCCGACAGGTGCTTCTCGATCTGCATCCTGGGATCAAAGCCATAGTGAAGGACAGTGATGGACAGC
CGACGGCAGTTGGGATTCGTGAATTGCTGCCCTCTGGTTATGTGTGGGAGGGCTAACCCGGGCGGGGCGC
GTCTGGCAATCAACCTCTGGATTACAAAATTTGTGAAAGATTGACTGGTATTCTTAACTATGTTGCTCCT
TTTACGCTATGTGGATACGCTGCTTTAATGCCTTTGTATCATGTTAACTTGTTTATTGCAGCTTATAATG
GTTACAAATAAAGCAATAGCATCACAAATTTCACAAATAAAGCATTTTTTTCACTGCATTCTAGTTGTGG
TTTGTCCAAACTCATCAATGTATCTTATCATGTCTGGAATTGACTCAAATGATGTCAATTAGTCTATCAG
AAGCTATCTGGTCTCCCTTCCGGGGGACAAGACATCCCTGTTTAATATTTAAACAGCAGTGTTCCCAAAC
TGGGTTCTTATATCCCTTGCTCTGGTCAACCAGGTTGCAGGGTTTCCTGTCCTCACAGGAACGAAGTCCC
TAAAGAAACAGTGGCAGCCAGGTTTAGCCCCGGAATTGACTGGATTCCTTTTTTAGGGCCCATTGGTATG
GCTTTTTCCCCGTATCCCCCCAGGTGTCTGCAGGCTCAAAGAGCAGCGAGAAGCGTTCAGAGGAAAGCGA
TCCCGTGCCACCTTCCCCGTGCCCGGGCTGTCCCCGCACGCTGCCGGCTCGGGGATGCGGGGGGAGCGCC
GGACCGGAGCGGAGCCCCGGGCGGCTCGCTGCTGCCCCCTAGCGGGGGAGGGACGTAATTACATCCCTGG
GGGCTTTGGGGGGGGGCTGTCCCTGATATCTATAACAAGAAAATATATATATAATAAGTTATCACGTAAG
TAGAACATGAAATAACAATATAATTATCGTATGAGTTAAATCTTAAAAGTCACGTAAAAGATAATCATGC
GTCATTTTGACTCACGCGGTCGTTATAGTTCAAAATCAGTGACACTTACCGCATTGACAAGCACGCCTCA
CGGGAGCTCCAAGCGGCGACTGAGATGTCCTAAATGCACAGCGACGGATTCGCGCTATTTAGAAAGAGAG
AGCAATATTTCAAGAATGCATGCGTCAATTTTACGCAGACTATCTTTCTAGGGTTAATCTAGCTGCATCA
GGATCATATCGTCGGGTCTTTTTTCCGGCTCAGTCATCGCCCAAGCTGGCGCTATCTGGGCATCGGGGAG
GAAGAAGCCCGTGCCTTTTCCCGCGAGGTTGAAGCGGCATGGAAAGAGTTTGCCGAGGATGACTGCTGCT
GCATTGACGTTGAGCGAAAACGCACGTTTACCATGATGATTCGGGAAGGTGTGGCCATGCACGCCTTTAA
CGGTGAACTGTTCGTTCAGGCCACCTGGGATACCAGTTCGTCGCGGCTTTTCCGGACACAGTTCCGGATG
GTCAGCCCGAAGCGCATCAGCAACCCGAACAATACCGGCGACAGCCGGAACTGCCGTGCCGGTGTGCAGA
TTAATGACAGCGGTGCGGCGCTGGGATATTACGTCAGCGAGGACGGGTATCCTGGCTGGATGCCGCAGAA
ATGGACATGGATACCCCGTGAGTTACCCGGCGGGCGCGCTTGGCGTAATCATGGTCATAGCTGTTTCCTG
TGTGAAATTGTTATCCGCTCACAATTCCACACAACATACGAGCCGGAAGCATAAAGTGTAAAGCCTGGGG
TGCCTAATGAGTGAGCTAACTCACATTAATTGCGTTGCGCTCACTGCCCGCTTTCCAGTCGGGAAACCTG
TCGTGCCAGCTGCATTAATGAATCGGCCAACGCGCGGGGAGAGGCGGTTTGCGTATTGGGCGCTCTTCCG
CTTCCTCGCTCACTGACTCGCTGCGCTCGGTCGTTCGGCTGCGGCGAGCGGTATCAGCTCACTCAAAGGC
GGTAATACGGTTATCCACAGAATCAGGGGATAACGCAGGAAAGAACATGTGAGCAAAAGGCCAGCAAAAG
GCCAGGAACCGTAAAAAGGCCGCGTTGCTGGCGTTTTTCCATAGGCTCCGCCCCCCTGACGAGCATCACA
AAAATCGACGCT
Features (pLannotate 1.2.2; 20 found; start..end, strand, type, name):
    713..1573    -  CDS            AmpR: β-lactamase; bla; confers resistance to ampicillin, carbenicillin, and related antibiotics
   1574..1678    -  promoter       AmpR promoter: bla
   1731..2159    -  rep_origin     f1 ori (sequence partly withheld): f1 bacteriophage origin of replication; arrow indicates direction of (+) strand synthesis
   2164..2319    -  CDS            lacZα (fragment): LacZα fragment of β-galactosidase; lacZ fragment
   2321..2440    +  CDS            B (fragment): PORTL_LAMBD - Experimental evidence at protein level: Swiss-Prot protein existence level 1. Forms the portal vertex of the capsid (PubMed:6228056, PubMed:6232391). This portal plays critical roles in head assembly, genome packaging, neck/tail attachment, and genome ejection (Probable). The portal protein multimerizes as a single ring-shaped homododecamer arranged around a central channel (PubMed:6232391). Binds to the terminase subunits to form the packaging machine (PubMed:7799432). From Escherichia phage lambda (Bacteriophage lambda).
   2925..3016    +  misc_feature   pause site: RNA polymerase II transcriptional pause signal from the human α2 globin gene
   3125..3321    +  promoter       SV40 promoter: SV40 early promoter
   3357..4052    +  CDS            mScarlet-I: mScarlet-I is a basic (constitutively fluorescent) red fluorescent protein published in 2016, derived from synthetic construct. It is reported to be a rapidly-maturing monomer with moderate acid sensitivity.
   4056..4076    +  CDS            SV40 NLS: nuclear localization signal of SV40 (simian virus 40) large T antigen
   4091..4590    +  promoter       PGK promoter: mouse phosphoglycerate kinase 1 promoter
   4617..5015    +  CDS            BSD: blasticidin S deaminase; Aspergillus terreus BSD; confers resistance to blasticidin
   5037..5142    +  misc_feature   WPRE (fragment): woodchuck hepatitis virus posttranscriptional regulatory element
   5145..5266    +  polyA_signal   SV40 poly(A) signal: SV40 polyadenylation signal
   5284..5375    +  ncRNA          G-CSF SLDE: Accession: RF00183 - G-CSF factor stem-loop destabilising element (SLDE)
   6072..6539    +  CDS            B (fragment): PORTL_LAMBD - Experimental evidence at protein level: Swiss-Prot protein existence level 1. Forms the portal vertex of the capsid (PubMed:6228056, PubMed:6232391). This portal plays critical roles in head assembly, genome packaging, neck/tail attachment, and genome ejection (Probable). The portal protein multimerizes as a single ring-shaped homododecamer arranged around a central channel (PubMed:6232391). Binds to the terminase subunits to form the packaging machine (PubMed:7799432). From Escherichia phage lambda (Bacteriophage lambda).
   6577..6593    -  protein_bind   lac operator: The lac repressor binds to the lac operator to inhibit transcription in E. coli. This inhibition can be relieved by adding lactose or isopropyl-β-D-thiogalactopyranoside (IPTG). lac repressor encoded by lacI
   6601..6631    -  promoter       lac promoter: promoter for the E. coli lac operon
   6646..6667    -  protein_bind   CAP binding site: CAP binding activates transcription in the presence of cAMP. E. coli catabolite activator protein
   6680..6772    -  CDS            lacI (fragment): lac repressor; lacI; The lac repressor binds to the lac operator to inhibit transcription in E. coli. This inhibition can be relieved by adding lactose or isopropyl-β-D-thiogalactopyranoside (IPTG).
   6955..542     -  rep_origin     ori (across the origin): high-copy-number ColE1/pMB1/pBR322/pUC origin of replication
