>Addgene plasmid #154961 | PB_SBE4:mScarlet-I-NLS | addgene full sequence | sequence record 315121 | Addgene NGS Result
CCCTAGAAAGATAATCATATTGTGACGTACGTTAAAGATAATCATGTGTAAAATTGACGCATGTGTTTTA
TCGGTCTGTATATCGAGGTTTATTTATTAATTTGAATAGATATTAAGTTTTATTATATTTACACTTACAT
ACTAATAATAAATTCAACAAACAATTTATTTATGTTTATTTATTTATTAAAAAAAACAAAAACTCAAAAT
TTCTTCTATAAAGTAACAAAACTTTTATGAGGGACAGCCCCCCCCCAAAGCCCCCAGGGATGTAATTACG
TCCCTCCCCCGCTAGGGGGCAGCAGCGAGCCGCCCGGGGCTCCGCTCCGGTCCGGCGCTCCCCCCGCATC
CCCGAGCCGGCAGCGTGCGGGGACAGCCCGGGCACGGGGAAGGTGGCACGGGATCGCTTTCCTCTGAACG
CTTCTCGCTGCTCTTTGAGCCTGCAGACACCTGGGGGGATACGGGGAAAAGGCCTCCAAACATACGCTCT
CCATCAAAACAAAACGAAACAAAACAAACTAGCAAAATAGGCTGTCCCCAGTGCAAGTGCAGGTGCCAGA
ACATTTCTCTATCGATAGGTACTAAGTCTAGACGGCAGTCTAGACGTACTAAGTCTAGACGGCAGTCTAG
ACGTACCGAGCTCTTACGCGTGCTAGCCCGGGCTCGAGATCTGCGATCTGCATCTCAATTAGTCAGCAAC
CATAGTCCCGCCCCTAACTCCGCCCATCCCGCCCCTAACTCCGCCCAGTTCCGCCCATTCTCCGCCCCAT
CGCTGACTAATTTTTTTTATTTATGCAGAGGCCGAGGCCGCCTCGGCCTCTGAGCTATTCCAGAAGTAGT
GAGGAGGCTTTTTTGGAGGCCTAGGCTTTTGCAAAAAGCTTGGCATTCCGGTACTGTTGGTAAAGCCACC
ATGGTGAGCAAGGGCGAGGCAGTGATCAAGGAGTTCATGCGGTTCAAGGTGCACATGGAGGGCTCCATGA
ACGGCCACGAGTTCGAGATCGAGGGCGAGGGCGAGGGCCGCCCCTACGAGGGCACCCAGACCGCCAAGCT
GAAGGTGACCAAGGGTGGCCCCCTGCCCTTCTCCTGGGACATCCTGTCCCCTCAGTTCATGTACGGCTCC
AGGGCCTTCATCAAGCACCCCGCCGACATCCCCGACTACTATAAGCAGTCCTTCCCCGAGGGCTTCAAGT
GGGAGCGCGTGATGAACTTCGAGGACGGCGGCGCCGTGACCGTGACCCAGGACACCTCCCTGGAGGACGG
CACCCTGATCTACAAGGTGAAGCTCCGCGGCACCAACTTCCCTCCTGACGGCCCCGTAATGCAGAAGAAG
ACAATGGGCTGGGAAGCGTCCACCGAGCGGTTGTACCCCGAGGACGGCGTGCTGAAGGGCGACATTAAGA
TGGCCCTGCGCCTGAAGGACGGCGGCCGCTACCTGGCGGACTTCAAGACCACCTACAAGGCCAAGAAGCC
CGTGCAGATGCCCGGCGCCTACAACGTCGACCGCAAGTTGGACATCACCTCCCACAACGAGGACTACACC
GTGGTGGAACAGTACGAACGCTCCGAGGGCCGCCACTCCACCGGCGGCATGGACGAGCTGTACAAGCCTC
CAAAAAAGAAGAGAAAGGTATAGAGAATTCTACCGGGTAGGGGAGGCGCTTTTCCCAAGGCAGTCTGGAG
CATGCGCTTTAGCAGCCCCGCTGGGCACTTGGCGCTACACAAGTGGCCTCTGGCCTCGCACACATTCCAC
ATCCACCGGTAGGCGCCAACCGGCTCCGTTCTTTGGTGGCCCCTTCGCGCCACCTTCTACTCCTCCCCTA
GTCAGGAAGTTCCCCCCCGCCCCGCAGCTCGCGTCGTGCAGGACGTGACAAATGGAAGTAGCACGTCTCA
CTAGTCTCGTGCAGATGGACAGCACCGCTGAGCAATGGAAGCGGGTAGGCCTTTGGGGCAGCGGCCAATA
GCAGCTTTGCTCCTTCGCTTTCTGGGCTCAGAGGCTGGGAAGGGGTGGGTCCGGGGGCGGGCTCAGGGGC
GGGCTCAGGGGCGGGGCGGGCGCCCGAAGGTCCTCCGGAGGCCCGGCATTCTGCACGCTTCAAAAGCGCA
CGTCTGCCGCGCTGTTCTCCTCTTCCTCATCTCCGGGCCTTTCGACCTGCAGCCCAAGCTTCCTAGGACC
ATGGCCAAGCCTTTGTCTCAAGAAGAATCCACCCTCATTGAAAGAGCAACGGCTACAATCAACAGCATCC
CCATCTCTGAAGACTACAGCGTCGCCAGCGCAGCTCTCTCTAGCGACGGCCGCATCTTCACTGGTGTCAA
TGTATATCATTTTACTGGGGGACCTTGTGCAGAACTCGTGGTGCTGGGCACTGCTGCTGCTGCGGCAGCT
GGCAACCTGACTTGTATCGTCGCGATCGGAAATGAGAACAGGGGCATCTTGAGCCCCTGCGGACGGTGCC
GACAGGTGCTTCTCGATCTGCATCCTGGGATCAAAGCCATAGTGAAGGACAGTGATGGACAGCCGACGGC
AGTTGGGATTCGTGAATTGCTGCCCTCTGGTTATGTGTGGGAGGGCTAACCCGGGCGGGGCGCGTCTGGC
AATCAACCTCTGGATTACAAAATTTGTGAAAGATTGACTGGTATTCTTAACTATGTTGCTCCTTTTACGC
TATGTGGATACGCTGCTTTAATGCCTTTGTATCATGCGTTAACTAAACTTGTTTATTGCAGCTTATAATG
GTTACAAATAAAGCAATAGCATCACAAATTTCACAAATAAAGCATTTTTTTCACTGCATTCTAGTTGTGG
TTTGTCCAAACTCATCAATGTATCTTATCATGTCTGGAATTGACTCAAATGATGTCAATTAGTCTATCAG
AAGCTCATCTGGTCTCCCTTCCGGGGGACAAGACATCCCTGTTTAATATTTAAACAGCAGTGTTCCCAAA
CTGGGTTCTTATATCCCTTGCTCTGGTCAACCAGGTTGCAGGGTTTCCTGTCCTCACAGGAACGAAGTCC
CTAAAGAAACAGTGGCAGCCAGGTTTAGCCCCGGAATTGACTGGATTCCTTTTTTAGGGCCCATTGGTAT
GGCTTTTTCCCCGTATCCCCCCAGGTGTCTGCAGGCTCAAAGAGCAGCGAGAAGCGTTCAGAGGAAAGCG
ATCCCGTGCCACCTTCCCCGTGCCCGGGCTGTCCCCGCACGCTGCCGGCTCGGGGATGCGGGGGGAGCGC
CGGACCGGAGCGGAGCCCCGGGCGGCTCGCTGCTGCCCCCTAGCGGGGGAGGGACGTAATTACATCCCTG
GGGGCTTTGGGGGGGGGCTGTCCCTGATATCTATAACAAGAAAATATATATATAATAAGTTATCACGTAA
GTAGAACATGAAATAACAATATAATTATCGTATGAGTTAAATCTTAAAAGTCACGTAAAAGATAATCATG
CGTCATTTTGACTCACGCGGTCGTTATAGTTCAAAATCAGTGACACTTACCGCATTGACAAGCACGCCTC
ACGGGAGCTCCAAGCGGCGACTGAGATGTCCTAAATGCACAGCGACGGATTCGCGCTATTTAGAAAGAGA
GAGCAATATTTCAAGAATGCATGCGTCAATTTTACGCAGACTATCTTTCTAGGGTTAATCTAGCTGCATC
AGGATCATATCGTCGGGTCTTTTTTCCGGCTCAGTCATCGCCCAAGCTGGCGCTATCTGGGCATCGGGGA
GGAAGAAGCCCGTGCCTTTTCCCGCGAGGTTGAAGCGGCATGGAAAGAGTTTGCCGAGGATGACTGCTGC
TGCATTGACGTTGAGCGAAAACGCACGTTTACCATGATGATTCGGGAAGGTGTGGCCATGCACGCCTTTA
ACGGTGAACTGTTCGTTCAGGCCACCTGGGATACCAGTTCGTCGCGGCTTTTCCGGACACAGTTCCGGAT
GGTCAGCCCGAAGCGCATCAGCAACCCGAACAATACCGGCGACAGCCGGAACTGCCGTGCCGGTGTGCAG
ATTAATGACAGCGGTGCGGCGCTGGGATATTACGTCAGCGAGGACGGGTATCCTGGCTGGATGCCGCAGA
AATGGACATGGATACCCCGTGAGTTACCCGGCGGGCGCGCTTGGCGTAATCATGGTCATAGCTGTTTCCT
GTGTGAAATTGTTATCCGCTCACAATTCCACACAACATACGAGCCGGAAGCATAAAGTGTAAAGCCTGGG
GTGCCTAATGAGTGAGCTAACTCACATTAATTGCGTTGCGCTCACTGCCCGCTTTCCAGTCGGGAAACCT
GTCGTGCCAGCTGCATTAATGAATCGGCCAACGCGCGGGGAGAGGCGGTTTGCGTATTGGGCGCTCTTCC
GCTTCCTCGCTCACTGACTCGCTGCGCTCGGTCGTTCGGCTGCGGCGAGCGGTATCAGCTCACTCAAAGG
CGGTAATACGGTTATCCACAGAATCAGGGGATAACGCAGGAAAGAACATGTGAGCAAAAGGCCAGCAAAA
GGCCAGGAACCGTAAAAAGGCCGCGTTGCTGGCGTTTTTCCATAGGCTCCGCCCCCCTGACGAGCATCAC
AAAAATCGACGCTCAAGTCAGAGGTGGCGAAACCCGACAGGACTATAAAGATACCAGGCGTTTCCCCCTG
GAAGCTCCCTCGTGCGCTCTCCTGTTCCGACCCTGCCGCTTACCGGATACCTGTCCGCCTTTCTCCCTTC
GGGAAGCGTGGCGCTTTCTCATAGCTCACGCTGTAGGTATCTCAGTTCGGTGTAGGTCGTTCGCTCCAAG
CTGGGCTGTGTGCACGAACCCCCCGTTCAGCCCGACCGCTGCGCCTTATCCGGTAACTATCGTCTTGAGT
CCAACCCGGTAAGACACGACTTATCGCCACTGGCAGCAGCCACTGGTAACAGGATTAGCAGAGCGAGGTA
TGTAGGCGGTGCTACAGAGTTCTTGAAGTGGTGGCCTAACTACGGCTACACTAGAAGAACAGTATTTGGT
ATCTGCGCTCTGCTGAAGCCAGTTACCTTCGGAAAAAGAGTTGGTAGCTCTTGATCCGGCAAACAAACCA
CCGCTGGTAGCGGTGGTTTTTTTGTTTGCAAGCAGCAGATTACGCGCAGAAAAAAAGGATCTCAAGAAGA
TCCTTTGATCTTTTCTACGGGGTCTGACGCTCAGTGGAACGAAAACTCACGTTAAGGGATTTTGGTCATG
AGATTATCAAAAAGGATCTTCACCTAGATCCTTTTAAATTAAAAATGAAGTTTTAAATCAATCTAAAGTA
TATATGAGTAAACTTGGTCTGACAGTTACCAATGCTTAATCAGTGAGGCACCTATCTCAGCGATCTGTCT
ATTTCGTTCATCCATAGTTGCCTGACTCCCCGTCGTGTAGATAACTACGATACGGGAGGGCTTACCATCT
GGCCCCAGTGCTGCAATGATACCGCGAGACCCACGCTCACCGGCTCCAGATTTATCAGCAATAAACCAGC
CAGCCGGAAGGGCCGAGCGCAGAAGTGGTCCTGCAACTTTATCCGCCTCCATCCAGTCTATTAATTGTTG
CCGGGAAGCTAGAGTAAGTAGTTCGCCAGTTAATAGTTTGCGCAACGTTGTTGCCATTGCTACAGGCATC
GTGGTGTCACGCTCGTCGTTTGGTATGGCTTCATTCAGCTCCGGTTCCCAACGATCAAGGCGAGTTACAT
GATCCCCCATGTTGTGCAAAAAAGCGGTTAGCTCCTTCGGTCCTCCGATCGTTGTCAGAAGTAAGTTGGC
CGCAGTGTTATCACTCATGGTTATGGCAGCACTGCATAATTCTCTTACTGTCATGCCATCCGTAAGATGC
TTTTCTGTGACTGGTGAGTACTCAACCAAGTCATTCTGAGAATAGTGTATGCGGCGACCGAGTTGCTCTT
GCCCGGCGTCAATACGGGATAATACCGCGCCACATAGCAGAACTTTAAAAGTGCTCATCATTGGAAAACG
TTCTTCGGGGCGAAAACTCTCAAGGATCTTACCGCTGTTGAGATCCAGTTCGATGTAACCCACTCGTGCA
CCCAACTGATCTTCAGCATCTTTTACTTTCACCAGCGTTTCTGGGTGAGCAAAAACAGGAAGGCAAAATG
CCGCAAAAAAGGGAATAAGGGCGACACGGAAATGTTGAATACTCATACTCTTCCTTTTTCAATATTATTG
AAGCATTTATCAGGGTTATTGTCTCATGAGCGGATACATATTTGAATGTATTTAGAAAAATAAACAAATA
GGGGTTCCGCGCACATTTCCCCGAAAAGTGCCACCTAAATTGTAAGCGTTAATATTTTGTTAAAATTCGC
GTTAAATTTTTGTTAAATCAGCTCATTTTTTAACCAATAGGCCGAAATCGGCAAAATCCCTTATAAATCA
AAAGAATAGACCGAGATAGGGT
[37 nt withheld, positions 6393-6429]
AAAGAACGTGGACTCCAACGTCAAAGG
[49 nt withheld, positions 6457-6505]
T
[91 nt withheld, positions 6507-6597]
G
[124 nt withheld, positions 6599-6722]
CCCATTCGCCATTCAGGCTGCGCAACTGTTGGGAAGGGCGATCGGTGCGGGCCTCTTCGCTATTACGCCA
GCTGGCGAAAGGGGGATGTGCTGCAAGGCGATTAAGTTGGGTAACGCCAGGGTTTTCCCAGTCACGACGT
TGTAAAACGACGGCCAGTGAGCGCGCCTCGTTCATTCACGTTTTTGAACCCGTGGAGGACGGGCAGACTC
GCGGTGCAAATGTGTTTTACAGCGTGATGGAGCAGATGAAGATGCTCGACACGCTGCAGAACACGCAGCT
AGATTAA
Features (pLannotate 1.2.2; 20 found; start..end, strand, type, name):
    479..570     +  misc_feature   pause site: RNA polymerase II transcriptional pause signal from the human α2 globin gene
    679..875     +  promoter       SV40 promoter: SV40 early promoter
    911..1606    +  CDS            mScarlet-I: mScarlet-I is a basic (constitutively fluorescent) red fluorescent protein published in 2016, derived from synthetic construct. It is reported to be a rapidly-maturing monomer with moderate acid sensitivity.
   1610..1630    +  CDS            SV40 NLS: nuclear localization signal of SV40 (simian virus 40) large T antigen
   1645..2144    +  promoter       PGK promoter: mouse phosphoglycerate kinase 1 promoter
   2171..2569    +  CDS            BSD: blasticidin S deaminase; Aspergillus terreus BSD; confers resistance to blasticidin
   2591..2697    +  misc_feature   WPRE (fragment): woodchuck hepatitis virus posttranscriptional regulatory element
   2706..2827    +  polyA_signal   SV40 poly(A) signal: SV40 polyadenylation signal
   2845..2937    +  ncRNA          G-CSF SLDE: Accession: RF00183 - G-CSF factor stem-loop destabilising element (SLDE)
   3634..4101    +  CDS            B (fragment): PORTL_LAMBD - Experimental evidence at protein level: Swiss-Prot protein existence level 1. Forms the portal vertex of the capsid (PubMed:6228056, PubMed:6232391). This portal plays critical roles in head assembly, genome packaging, neck/tail attachment, and genome ejection (Probable). The portal protein multimerizes as a single ring-shaped homododecamer arranged around a central channel (PubMed:6232391). Binds to the terminase subunits to form the packaging machine (PubMed:7799432). From Escherichia phage lambda (Bacteriophage lambda).
   4139..4155    -  protein_bind   lac operator: The lac repressor binds to the lac operator to inhibit transcription in E. coli. This inhibition can be relieved by adding lactose or isopropyl-β-D-thiogalactopyranoside (IPTG). lac repressor encoded by lacI
   4163..4193    -  promoter       lac promoter: promoter for the E. coli lac operon
   4208..4229    -  protein_bind   CAP binding site: CAP binding activates transcription in the presence of cAMP. E. coli catabolite activator protein
   4242..4334    -  CDS            lacI (fragment): lac repressor; lacI; The lac repressor binds to the lac operator to inhibit transcription in E. coli. This inhibition can be relieved by adding lactose or isopropyl-β-D-thiogalactopyranoside (IPTG).
   4517..5105    -  rep_origin     ori: high-copy-number ColE1/pMB1/pBR322/pUC origin of replication
   5276..6136    -  CDS            AmpR: β-lactamase; bla; confers resistance to ampicillin, carbenicillin, and related antibiotics
   6137..6241    -  promoter       AmpR promoter: bla
   6294..6722    -  rep_origin     f1 ori (sequence partly withheld): f1 bacteriophage origin of replication; arrow indicates direction of (+) strand synthesis
   6727..6882    -  CDS            lacZα (fragment): LacZα fragment of β-galactosidase; lacZ fragment
   6884..7003    +  CDS            B (fragment): PORTL_LAMBD - Experimental evidence at protein level: Swiss-Prot protein existence level 1. Forms the portal vertex of the capsid (PubMed:6228056, PubMed:6232391). This portal plays critical roles in head assembly, genome packaging, neck/tail attachment, and genome ejection (Probable). The portal protein multimerizes as a single ring-shaped homododecamer arranged around a central channel (PubMed:6232391). Binds to the terminase subunits to form the packaging machine (PubMed:7799432). From Escherichia phage lambda (Bacteriophage lambda).
