[The description below was written by a language model from this plasmid's Addgene catalogue record and pLannotate feature annotations shown in this document.]
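Description:
PB_SBE4:mScarlet-I-NLS is a piggyBac transposon plasmid built on the PB510B backbone for mammalian cells, designed as a fluorescent transcriptional reporter of SMAD2/3 activity. In bacteria it is maintained through a high-copy ColE1/pUC-type origin and selected with ampicillin via the β-lactamase gene. An f1 origin and remnants of lac cloning elements (lac promoter/operator, lacZα and lacI fragments) are also present in the backbone.

The reporter unit begins with an RNA polymerase II transcriptional pause site, which limits read-through from upstream sequences. This is followed by a region annotated as an SV40 early promoter driving mScarlet-I, a rapidly maturing monomeric red fluorescent protein, fused at its C-terminus to the SV40 large T antigen nuclear localization signal. The name implies that SMAD-binding elements (SBE4) confer SMAD2/3 responsiveness, but these elements are not annotated in either feature table. They presumably lie in the unannotated stretch around the promoter. Nuclear targeting concentrates the signal, which facilitates single-cell imaging and quantification. The catalogue lists an NLS-PEST tag, yet no PEST degron is annotated, and the PGK promoter starts only a few bases after the NLS, so its presence is not confirmed by the annotations.

Downstream, a mouse PGK promoter drives blasticidin S deaminase for selecting stable integrants, followed by a WPRE fragment and an SV40 polyadenylation signal. The piggyBac terminal repeats are not annotated either. As a piggyBac vector, the cassette would be integrated into the genome with a co-supplied transposase. The depositor and sequencing-derived records show the same features in the same order, and both are about 7.0 kb, slightly below the listed total size. The associated work concerns TGF-β signalling in adipocytes.
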