Addgene plasmid #154961: PB_SBE4:mScarlet-I-NLS
Purpose: encodes transcriptional reporter of SMAD2/3
Depositing lab: Ewa Bielczyk-Maczynska & Joshua Knowles. Depositing organization: Stanford University. Publication: TGF-beta is insufficient to induce adipocyte state loss without concurrent PPARgamma downregulation. Taylor B, Shah A, Bielczyk-Maczynska E. Sci Rep. 2020 Aug 21;10(1):14084. doi: 10.1038/s41598-020-71100-z. PubMed 32826933.
Backbone
  Vector backbone: PB510B
  Backbone manufacturer: System Biosciences
  Backbone size w/o insert (bp): 5700
  Total vector size (bp): 7064
  Vector type: Mammalian Expression ; Piggybac
  Selectable markers: Blasticidin
Growth in bacteria
  Bacterial resistance: Ampicillin, 100 μg/mL
  Growth temperature: 37°C
  Growth strain: DH5alpha
  Copy number: Unknown
Gene/Insert
  Gene/Insert name: mScarlet
  Species: Synthetic
  Tag / fusion protein: NLS-PEST
Terms and licenses: Academic/Nonprofit Terms; Industry Terms: Not Available to Industry
How to cite: PB_SBE4:mScarlet-I-NLS was a gift from Ewa Bielczyk-Maczynska & Joshua Knowles (Addgene plasmid # 154961 ; http://n2t.net/addgene:154961 ; RRID:Addgene_154961)
